Addgene plasmid #161382: pDONR221-SLC4A9_STOP
Purpose: Gateway entry clone with codon-optimized ORF sequence for subcloning into custom expression vectors. Contains a STOP codon at the end of the codon-optimized ORF sequence.
Depositing lab: RESOLUTE Consortium & Giulio Superti-Furga. Depositing organization: CeMM Research Center for Molecular Medicine. Publication: The RESOLUTE consortium: unlocking SLC transporters for drug discovery. Superti-Furga G, Lackner D, Wiedmer T, Ingles-Prieto A, Barbosa B, Girardi E, Goldmann U, Gurtl B, Klavins K, Klimek C, Lindinger S, Lineiro-Retes E, Muller AC, Onstein S, Redinger G, Reil D, Sedlyarov V, Wolf G, Crawford M, Everley R, ... Steppan CM. Nat Rev Drug Discov. 2020 Jul;19(7):429-430. doi: 10.1038/d41573-020-00056-6. PubMed 32265506.
Backbone
  Vector backbone: pDONR221
  Backbone manufacturer: ThermoFisher Scientific
  Backbone size w/o insert (bp): 2550
  Vector type: Mammalian Expression
Growth in bacteria
  Bacterial resistance: Kanamycin, 50 μg/mL
  Growth temperature: 37°C
  Growth strain: NEB Stable
  Copy number: High Copy
Gene/Insert
  Gene/Insert name: SLC4A9 (alt name: AE4)
  Species: H. sapiens (human)
  Insert size (bp): 2952
  Entrez Gene: SLC4A9 (a.k.a. AE4)
  Cloning method: Gateway Cloning
  Sequencing primers: 5′ M13-fwd; 3′ M13-rev
Terms and licenses: Academic/Nonprofit Terms; Industry Terms
Depositor comments: This plasmid contains a STOP codon at the end of the codon-optimized ORF. For the version of this plasmid that does not contain a STOP codon, please see Addgene plasmid 132216 For more information on the full Resolute plasmid collection, please see www.addgene.org/depositor-collections/re-solute/. Please provide your feedback on this plasmid to the RESOLUTE consortium by filling out their RESOLUTE repository feedback form: https://forms.office.com/Pages/ResponsePage.aspx?id=0e05yklzmkS7rjFGQL4N7z4feCLQvEJAmVcOCM_u885UN1JJRko0Ukg4TVQwNTZLOUxPQVJWT1NHUCQlQCN0PWcu
How to cite: pDONR221-SLC4A9_STOP was a gift from RESOLUTE Consortium & Giulio Superti-Furga (Addgene plasmid # 161382 ; http://n2t.net/addgene:161382 ; RRID:Addgene_161382)
