[The description below was written by a language model from this plasmid's Addgene catalogue record and pLannotate feature annotations shown in this document.]
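Description:
pDONR221-SLC4A9_STOP is a Gateway entry clone built on the pDONR221 backbone, carrying a codon-optimized open reading frame for human SLC4A9 (also called AE4), a solute carrier annotated as a probable apical anion exchanger of the kidney cortex. The plasmid is about 5.5 kb, replicates in E. coli at high copy from a ColE1/pUC-type origin, and is selected with kanamycin through an aph(3')-Ia resistance gene. Two sequence records are provided, a full next-generation sequencing result and an analyzer sequence. They are the same length and show the same ten features in opposite orientation and with a different start coordinate, so they agree on the construct's organization.

The roughly 2.95 kb ORF sits between attL1 and attL2, the recombination sites used in the Gateway LR reaction, so the coding sequence can be transferred directionally into any attR-containing destination vector. rrnB T1 and T2 terminators lie upstream of attL1 and insulate the insert from read-through transcription from the backbone. A T7 promoter lies beyond attL2 and points back toward the insert in antisense orientation. The short lacZα and lacI fragments are backbone remnants. Although catalogued as a mammalian expression vector, the feature tables show no mammalian promoter or polyadenylation signal, so expression depends on the destination vector chosen.

This version keeps a stop codon at the end of the ORF, making it suited to native or N-terminally tagged protein rather than C-terminal fusions; a companion clone without the stop codon exists. The plasmid belongs to a consortium collection of solute carrier clones made to support transporter research and drug discovery.
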