Features (pLannotate 1.2.2; 10 found; start..end, strand, type, name):
    196..784     -  rep_origin     ori: high-copy-number ColE1/pMB1/pBR322/pUC origin of replication
    931..1740    -  CDS            KanR: aminoglycoside phosphotransferase; aph(3')-Ia; confers resistance to kanamycin in bacteria or G418 (Geneticin®) in eukaryotes
   1874..1892    +  promoter       T7 promoter: promoter for bacteriophage T7 RNA polymerase
   1910..2009    +  protein_bind   attL2: mutant version of attL; recombination site for the Gateway® LR reaction LR Clonase™
   2014..4962    -  CDS            SLC4A9: B3A4_HUMAN - Also known as AE4, SBC5. Experimental evidence at transcript level: Swiss-Prot protein existence level 2. Probable apical anion exchanger of the kidney cortex. From Homo sapiens (Human).
   4968..5067    -  protein_bind   attL1: mutant version of attL; recombination site for the Gateway® LR reaction LR Clonase™
   5083..5119    +  CDS            lacZα (fragment): LacZα fragment of β-galactosidase; lacZ fragment
   5166..5209    -  terminator     rrnB T1 terminator: Escherichia coli rrnB; transcription terminator T1 from the E. coli rrnB gene
   5341..5368    +  terminator     rrnB T2 terminator: transcription terminator T2 from the E. coli rrnB gene
   5423..13      -  CDS            lacI (fragment) (across the origin): lac repressor; lacI; The lac repressor binds to the lac operator to inhibit transcription in E. coli. This inhibition can be relieved by adding lactose or isopropyl-β-D-thiogalactopyranoside (IPTG).
>Addgene plasmid #161382 | pDONR221-SLC4A9_STOP | addgene full sequence | sequence record 479324 | Addgene NGS Result
GCGTATTGGGCGCTCTTCCGCTTCCTCGCTCACTGACTCGCTGCGCTCGGTCGTTCGGCTGCGGCGAGCG
GTATCAGCTCACTCAAAGGCGGTAATACGGTTATCCACAGAATCAGGGGATAACGCAGGAAAGAACATGT
GAGCAAAAGGCCAGCAAAAGGCCAGGAACCGTAAAAAGGCCGCGTTGCTGGCGTTTTTCCATAGGCTCCG
CCCCCCTGACGAGCATCACAAAAATCGACGCTCAAGTCAGAGGTGGCGAAACCCGACAGGACTATAAAGA
TACCAGGCGTTTCCCCCTGGAAGCTCCCTCGTGCGCTCTCCTGTTCCGACCCTGCCGCTTACCGGATACC
TGTCCGCCTTTCTCCCTTCGGGAAGCGTGGCGCTTTCTCATAGCTCACGCTGTAGGTATCTCAGTTCGGT
GTAGGTCGTTCGCTCCAAGCTGGGCTGTGTGCACGAACCCCCCGTTCAGCCCGACCGCTGCGCCTTATCC
GGTAACTATCGTCTTGAGTCCAACCCGGTAAGACACGACTTATCGCCACTGGCAGCAGCCACTGGTAACA
GGATTAGCAGAGCGAGGTATGTAGGCGGTGCTACAGAGTTCTTGAAGTGGTGGCCTAACTACGGCTACAC
TAGAAGAACAGTATTTGGTATCTGCGCTCTGCTGAAGCCAGTTACCTTCGGAAAAAGAGTTGGTAGCTCT
TGATCCGGCAAACAAACCACCGCTGGTAGCGGTGGTTTTTTTGTTTGCAAGCAGCAGATTACGCGCAGAA
AAAAAGGATCTCAAGAAGATCCTTTGATCTTTTCTACGGGGTCTGACGCTCAGTGGAACGACGCGTAACT
CACGTTAAGGGATTTTGGTCATGAGCTTGCGCCGTCCCGTCAAGTCAGCGTAATGCTCTGCCAGTGTTAC
AACCAATTAACCAATTCTGATTAGAAAAACTCATCGAGCATCAAATGAAACTGCAATTTATTCATATCAG
GATTATCAATACCATATTTTTGAAAAAGCCGTTTCTGTAATGAAGGAGAAAACTCACCGAGGCAGTTCCA
TAGGATGGCAAGATCCTGGTATCGGTCTGCGATTCCGACTCGTCCAACATCAATACAACCTATTAATTTC
CCCTCGTCAAAAATAAGGTTATCAAGTGAGAAATCACCATGAGTGACGACTGAATCCGGTGAGAATGGCA
AAAGTTTATGCATTTCTTTCCAGACTTGTTCAACAGGCCAGCCATTACGCTCGTCATCAAAATCACTCGC
ATCAACCAAACCGTTATTCATTCGTGATTGCGCCTGAGCGAGACGAAATACGCGATCGCTGTTAAAAGGA
CAATTACAAACAGGAATCGAATGCAACCGGCGCAGGAACACTGCCAGCGCATCAACAATATTTTCACCTG
AATCAGGATATTCTTCTAATACCTGGAATGCTGTTTTTCCGGGGATCGCAGTGGTGAGTAACCATGCATC
ATCAGGAGTACGGATAAAATGCTTGATGGTCGGAAGAGGCATAAATTCCGTCAGCCAGTTTAGTCTGACC
ATCTCATCTGTAACATCATTGGCAACGCTACCTTTGCCATGTTTCAGAAACAACTCTGGCGCATCGGGCT
TCCCATACAAGCGATAGATTGTCGCACCTGATTGCCCGACATTATCGCGAGCCCATTTATACCCATATAA
ATCAGCATCCATGTTGGAATTTAATCGCGGCCTCGACGTTTCCCGTTGAATATGGCTCATAACACCCCTT
GTATTACTGTTTATGTAAGCAGACAGTTTTATTGTTCATGATGATATATTTTTATCTTGTGCAATGTAAC
ATCAGAGATTTTGAGACACGGGCCAGAGCTGCCAGGAAACAGCTATGACCATGTAATACGACTCACTATA
GGGGATATCAGCTGGATGGCAAATAATGATTTTATTTTGACTGATAGTGACCTGTTCGTTGCAACAAATT
GATAAGCAATGCTTTCTTATAATGCCAACTTTGTACAAGAAAGCTGGGTCTTAATTCACGCTGATGTTGA
TCTCAGGGGCCTTGGGCTGGTACATCAGCTCAGAATCCTCAGAGTCGGAGCCGCTAAAAGAGTGCTCAGG
CTCCAGTCCCTTCTCTGGGATGCTCCGCTCCTCCTCGGGCATCAGCTCATCCAGCCACAGCAGCTCCTGT
GGGGAAAACACGCGCTCCAGGGCCTTCCTCACGCCCACCAGTCCCAGCAGCATCAGTGGGAAGATGATGG
CGGCAGGTGTGCTCTTGATGATCCACAGCAGTCCCAGGCATGCCAGCTGGATTGCTGTGAACAGGTGCAC
TCTGGTCAGTGGCACGTGCCTCAGCAGCAGCAGGTCTGGCTGGTGCTTGGCTGGCATCAGCAGCAGCTTC
ACCCTATTGGTGAACTGGATGCTAGACAGGGCGGCCACGCCCATATACAGAAAGATGCCGTACAGCACTG
GCATAGGGATGAACTTCAGCACAGGGGCCAGAAAGATGGAGGCGCCTGTCAGGATAAACACCACCAGGCC
GGTCAGTCTCTGCTCCCGGATTCCCAGGAAGTTAGGCCTCTCTCCTGGTGCACATGCCCTGCTCTCTCTC
CGCAGAGAGTCCATGTGGGCCAGGGAGATCACTGTGGCGCTCACATACCAAGGCAGTCCCAGGGCGCTGG
TCAGCAGCATCAGCACGGCCACGCAGAACAGATCCAGGTGAAAGCCGGCGCCCTTCTGCAGTCTGTACTC
CATCCGATTCAGGATCACGGCGGTGATCTGCTGGTCCATGAAGATCAGGATGGACAGCAGCAGGGCGGGC
AGGGCGGCTGCCACGCTCCACCACCAAGGGTTGGCGCCAAAGGGAGACACCAGCCATCCCCTTCCTGGCA
GTGTAGGCTTGAACTCCCTTGGCACCATCAGCTTAGGGGTGGCCAGGCCCAGAAAGGCATCCAGTCCACA
TCCCAGCAGGATTGCCAGCACGGAGCTAAAGTCGCTCAGGCCCTTTCTCACCACAGATGGGAAAAACCGG
GATGTCTTCACGCACTTCAGGGCCATGGCGAAAAAGAAAGAGGTCAGGAACAGCAGCAGGGAAAAGAAGG
CGATATCAGGCACTGTGTGACAGCCTGGTCCCCTTGGGTGTCCTCCCTGCCTGGTGCACTCTGGTGGAGG
CAGCAGGGATGCATTGATCAGGCCCAGATCCATGCTCACGATATCGTCTCTGTCCTTGGGGCGGGTCCTG
ATCCACTGGCTCTCGTTTCCTCCTGGTCCTGGATACTGGCACAGGCATCCGTAGGCAGAGGAGCCTGGCT
TCTGGATAGGATATGTGTGGGTCAGATTCAGCATCTTGCCCACGGCGTCGTAGATGAAGATCAGGGAGAT
CAGGGCACAAAAGCCCTCCTCTGTGAAGCGGGTGAAGTACCTCACCAGCACGCTTGCCTCTGTTGCCACC
AGCACCAGGCAGAAGGTGGCCACCCAGATGCCCACCCACAGCCTAAAGGGCAGATAATCCAGGCTGTAGT
CGCGGGAGAAGCTAAACAGCAGCCTCTCGAACACCAGCACGGGGCCTGTGCTAGACAGGATGGTCAGTGG
CTGGCCGGCCATCAGACAGAATGCTGCTCCTGCCACTGCGGTTCCCAGAAAGGACTCCAGCACGCCCTGG
GCTCCATCTGTTGCGTCGCCCAGCAGTCCGCCAAAGGTGATGGCGTTTGTCACGGTGGCCAGATAGATGT
ACAGCACGGCAGAGAAGCACTGCAGGTGCAGGGCATCCAGAAAGTCGGAAGGGTACCAGGGCACCTTGCG
CCTCACATCCTGGATCAGTCCTCCGAACAGGCGGCCTGTCCTCTGCAGCTCTGGGGAGTGTGCGTGTGGT
CCGTGTCTGTGCCTGTCCTCGGCGCTGGTCAGCCTTGGCACTGCAGGTCCTCTGATCTCCCTCTGCTGGC
TTGGCAGCCTCTTGTGCTGAGAAGGCAGACACTTGGGTGGAGGGATTCTGGCTGTGGGATCCCACCGGCC
TGGTGGCAGCACGGTCACCTCCTCCAGAAAGGCATCCAGGGCGGCCAGCAGGTCGTGCAGATTGCTGGCT
CTCCGCACAGACCACTGGAACTGTGGGTCAGACAGCAGCACGGCTGCTGCTCTTCCCATCTCGTGATAGC
CCTTGCCCAGCATACAAGGGCCCAGCAGCAGGCAAAAGAACCGGGAGGGCAGGCTCACCTCTGTCAGGGA
TCCCAGCACCACTGGGTTCCTCAGCCTCACGAAGGCTCCCAGAGGCTGTGCCAGAAAGCCCAGCTCTCCT
GCCAGCACGGTTCCTGCCTCTGCTCCAGGGGGCAGCTTCTGTCTCAGAGGATTCTGACACTGCTCCCTCA
GTGGTGCCTCCTCGTTATCGGATGCCTTTCTGGGGTGTGTGCTTCCCCAGCATGGCCTGGTTCCTGTGGT
CTGATTGTAGTGCTGTGGGCGCTGCAGCAGCAGGGCCTGCAGCTGTCCCCTCAGCTCAGGAGACAGGGAC
TCCACCCTTGTCACCTGCTCCACCAGCTCCAGCAGGCTCTGTGCAGGGCAGTCCAGCAGCACCAGTCCCT
CTGCCAGCAGAGACCTCAGCTTCTGCAGGGATGGCAGGGCCAGGGTGGGCACGTGTGGGGCAGACCATCT
GCCTGCTGCCACCTCCAGCTTCTCCTCGAACAGCACCCACCGGTGATGCAGGTGTGTAGACAGGGTGATG
GAGGGCATCTCGCCCATATCCAGCAGCAGGCTGGCGGAGCTAGATCCGGTCTCTCTCCACTCCAGGGCCT
GTGGCCATCCCAGCAGCTCGTTCAGCTGGATAAACAGCAGAGGGTCCTTGGGCACGCCCAGCTCCTTGCT
CTCTGTATCAGAAGGTCCGTCAGGGGATGGTCCGGTTCCTGGATCAGGATTGGAGTCCAGCTCTCCGCTT
GGGATGTTCCTTGGGGCGGAGCTTGCCTCGAATCCCTCCTGTCCTGGCAGCTTCATCTCCATGGTGGAGC
CTGCTTTTTTGTACAAAGTTGGCATTATAAAAAAGCATTGCTCATCAATGTGTTGCAACGAACAGGTCAC
TATCAGTCAAAATAAAATCATTATTTGGGGCCCGAGCTTAAGACTGGCCGTCGTTTTACAACGTCGTGAC
TGGGAAAACATCCATGCTAGCGTTAACGCGAGAGTAGGGAACTGCCAGGCATCAAATAAAACGAAAGGCT
CAGTCGGAAGACTGGGCCTTTCGTTTTATCTGTTGTTTGTCGGTGAACGCTCTCCTGAGTAGGACAAATC
CGCCGGGAGCGGATTTGAACGTTGTGAAGCAACGGCCCGGAGGGTGGCGGGCAGGACGCCCGCCATAAAC
TGCCAGGCATCAAACTAAGCAGAAGGCCATCCTGACGGATGGCCTTTTTGCGTTTCTACAAACTCTTCCT
GGCTAGCGGTACGCGTATTAATTGCGTTGCGCTCACTGCCCGCTTTCCAGTCGGGAAACCTGTCGTGCCA
GCTGCATTAATGAATCGGCCAACGCGCGGGGAGAGGCGGTTT
