Features (pLannotate 1.2.2; 10 found; start..end, strand, type, name):
    121..213     +  CDS            lacI (fragment): lac repressor; lacI; The lac repressor binds to the lac operator to inhibit transcription in E. coli. This inhibition can be relieved by adding lactose or isopropyl-β-D-thiogalactopyranoside (IPTG).
    268..295     -  terminator     rrnB T2 terminator: transcription terminator T2 from the E. coli rrnB gene
    427..470     +  terminator     rrnB T1 terminator: Escherichia coli rrnB; transcription terminator T1 from the E. coli rrnB gene
    517..553     -  CDS            lacZα (fragment): LacZα fragment of β-galactosidase; lacZ fragment
    569..668     +  protein_bind   attL1: mutant version of attL; recombination site for the Gateway® LR reaction LR Clonase™
    674..3622    +  CDS            SLC4A9: B3A4_HUMAN - Also known as AE4, SBC5. Experimental evidence at transcript level: Swiss-Prot protein existence level 2. Probable apical anion exchanger of the kidney cortex. From Homo sapiens (Human).
   3627..3726    -  protein_bind   attL2: mutant version of attL; recombination site for the Gateway® LR reaction LR Clonase™
   3744..3762    -  promoter       T7 promoter: promoter for bacteriophage T7 RNA polymerase
   3896..4705    +  CDS            KanR: aminoglycoside phosphotransferase; aph(3')-Ia; confers resistance to kanamycin in bacteria or G418 (Geneticin®) in eukaryotes
   4852..5440    +  rep_origin     ori: high-copy-number ColE1/pMB1/pBR322/pUC origin of replication
>Addgene plasmid #161382 | pDONR221-SLC4A9_STOP | analyzer sequence | sequence record 312698
CTTTCCTGCGTTATCCCCTGATTCTGTGGATAACCGTATTACCGCCTTTGAGTGAGCTGATACCGCTCGC
CGCAGCCGAACGACCGAGCGCAGCGAGTCAGTGAGCGAGGAAGCGGAAGAGCGCCCAATACGCAAACCGC
CTCTCCCCGCGCGTTGGCCGATTCATTAATGCAGCTGGCACGACAGGTTTCCCGACTGGAAAGCGGGCAG
TGAGCGCAACGCAATTAATACGCGTACCGCTAGCCAGGAAGAGTTTGTAGAAACGCAAAAAGGCCATCCG
TCAGGATGGCCTTCTGCTTAGTTTGATGCCTGGCAGTTTATGGCGGGCGTCCTGCCCGCCACCCTCCGGG
CCGTTGCTTCACAACGTTCAAATCCGCTCCCGGCGGATTTGTCCTACTCAGGAGAGCGTTCACCGACAAA
CAACAGATAAAACGAAAGGCCCAGTCTTCCGACTGAGCCTTTCGTTTTATTTGATGCCTGGCAGTTCCCT
ACTCTCGCGTTAACGCTAGCATGGATGTTTTCCCAGTCACGACGTTGTAAAACGACGGCCAGTCTTAAGC
TCGGGCCCCAAATAATGATTTTATTTTGACTGATAGTGACCTGTTCGTTGCAACACATTGATGAGCAATG
CTTTTTTATAATGCCAACTTTGTACAAAAAAGCAGGCTCCACCATGGAGATGAAGCTGCCAGGACAGGAG
GGATTCGAGGCAAGCTCCGCCCCAAGGAACATCCCAAGCGGAGAGCTGGACTCCAATCCTGATCCAGGAA
CCGGACCATCCCCTGACGGACCTTCTGATACAGAGAGCAAGGAGCTGGGCGTGCCCAAGGACCCTCTGCT
GTTTATCCAGCTGAACGAGCTGCTGGGATGGCCACAGGCCCTGGAGTGGAGAGAGACCGGATCTAGCTCC
GCCAGCCTGCTGCTGGATATGGGCGAGATGCCCTCCATCACCCTGTCTACACACCTGCATCACCGGTGGG
TGCTGTTCGAGGAGAAGCTGGAGGTGGCAGCAGGCAGATGGTCTGCCCCACACGTGCCCACCCTGGCCCT
GCCATCCCTGCAGAAGCTGAGGTCTCTGCTGGCAGAGGGACTGGTGCTGCTGGACTGCCCTGCACAGAGC
CTGCTGGAGCTGGTGGAGCAGGTGACAAGGGTGGAGTCCCTGTCTCCTGAGCTGAGGGGACAGCTGCAGG
CCCTGCTGCTGCAGCGCCCACAGCACTACAATCAGACCACAGGAACCAGGCCATGCTGGGGAAGCACACA
CCCCAGAAAGGCATCCGATAACGAGGAGGCACCACTGAGGGAGCAGTGTCAGAATCCTCTGAGACAGAAG
CTGCCCCCTGGAGCAGAGGCAGGAACCGTGCTGGCAGGAGAGCTGGGCTTTCTGGCACAGCCTCTGGGAG
CCTTCGTGAGGCTGAGGAACCCAGTGGTGCTGGGATCCCTGACAGAGGTGAGCCTGCCCTCCCGGTTCTT
TTGCCTGCTGCTGGGCCCTTGTATGCTGGGCAAGGGCTATCACGAGATGGGAAGAGCAGCAGCCGTGCTG
CTGTCTGACCCACAGTTCCAGTGGTCTGTGCGGAGAGCCAGCAATCTGCACGACCTGCTGGCCGCCCTGG
ATGCCTTTCTGGAGGAGGTGACCGTGCTGCCACCAGGCCGGTGGGATCCCACAGCCAGAATCCCTCCACC
CAAGTGTCTGCCTTCTCAGCACAAGAGGCTGCCAAGCCAGCAGAGGGAGATCAGAGGACCTGCAGTGCCA
AGGCTGACCAGCGCCGAGGACAGGCACAGACACGGACCACACGCACACTCCCCAGAGCTGCAGAGGACAG
GCCGCCTGTTCGGAGGACTGATCCAGGATGTGAGGCGCAAGGTGCCCTGGTACCCTTCCGACTTTCTGGA
TGCCCTGCACCTGCAGTGCTTCTCTGCCGTGCTGTACATCTATCTGGCCACCGTGACAAACGCCATCACC
TTTGGCGGACTGCTGGGCGACGCAACAGATGGAGCCCAGGGCGTGCTGGAGTCCTTTCTGGGAACCGCAG
TGGCAGGAGCAGCATTCTGTCTGATGGCCGGCCAGCCACTGACCATCCTGTCTAGCACAGGCCCCGTGCT
GGTGTTCGAGAGGCTGCTGTTTAGCTTCTCCCGCGACTACAGCCTGGATTATCTGCCCTTTAGGCTGTGG
GTGGGCATCTGGGTGGCCACCTTCTGCCTGGTGCTGGTGGCAACAGAGGCAAGCGTGCTGGTGAGGTACT
TCACCCGCTTCACAGAGGAGGGCTTTTGTGCCCTGATCTCCCTGATCTTCATCTACGACGCCGTGGGCAA
GATGCTGAATCTGACCCACACATATCCTATCCAGAAGCCAGGCTCCTCTGCCTACGGATGCCTGTGCCAG
TATCCAGGACCAGGAGGAAACGAGAGCCAGTGGATCAGGACCCGCCCCAAGGACAGAGACGATATCGTGA
GCATGGATCTGGGCCTGATCAATGCATCCCTGCTGCCTCCACCAGAGTGCACCAGGCAGGGAGGACACCC
AAGGGGACCAGGCTGTCACACAGTGCCTGATATCGCCTTCTTTTCCCTGCTGCTGTTCCTGACCTCTTTC
TTTTTCGCCATGGCCCTGAAGTGCGTGAAGACATCCCGGTTTTTCCCATCTGTGGTGAGAAAGGGCCTGA
GCGACTTTAGCTCCGTGCTGGCAATCCTGCTGGGATGTGGACTGGATGCCTTTCTGGGCCTGGCCACCCC
TAAGCTGATGGTGCCAAGGGAGTTCAAGCCTACACTGCCAGGAAGGGGATGGCTGGTGTCTCCCTTTGGC
GCCAACCCTTGGTGGTGGAGCGTGGCAGCCGCCCTGCCCGCCCTGCTGCTGTCCATCCTGATCTTCATGG
ACCAGCAGATCACCGCCGTGATCCTGAATCGGATGGAGTACAGACTGCAGAAGGGCGCCGGCTTTCACCT
GGATCTGTTCTGCGTGGCCGTGCTGATGCTGCTGACCAGCGCCCTGGGACTGCCTTGGTATGTGAGCGCC
ACAGTGATCTCCCTGGCCCACATGGACTCTCTGCGGAGAGAGAGCAGGGCATGTGCACCAGGAGAGAGGC
CTAACTTCCTGGGAATCCGGGAGCAGAGACTGACCGGCCTGGTGGTGTTTATCCTGACAGGCGCCTCCAT
CTTTCTGGCCCCTGTGCTGAAGTTCATCCCTATGCCAGTGCTGTACGGCATCTTTCTGTATATGGGCGTG
GCCGCCCTGTCTAGCATCCAGTTCACCAATAGGGTGAAGCTGCTGCTGATGCCAGCCAAGCACCAGCCAG
ACCTGCTGCTGCTGAGGCACGTGCCACTGACCAGAGTGCACCTGTTCACAGCAATCCAGCTGGCATGCCT
GGGACTGCTGTGGATCATCAAGAGCACACCTGCCGCCATCATCTTCCCACTGATGCTGCTGGGACTGGTG
GGCGTGAGGAAGGCCCTGGAGCGCGTGTTTTCCCCACAGGAGCTGCTGTGGCTGGATGAGCTGATGCCCG
AGGAGGAGCGGAGCATCCCAGAGAAGGGACTGGAGCCTGAGCACTCTTTTAGCGGCTCCGACTCTGAGGA
TTCTGAGCTGATGTACCAGCCCAAGGCCCCTGAGATCAACATCAGCGTGAATTAAGACCCAGCTTTCTTG
TACAAAGTTGGCATTATAAGAAAGCATTGCTTATCAATTTGTTGCAACGAACAGGTCACTATCAGTCAAA
ATAAAATCATTATTTGCCATCCAGCTGATATCCCCTATAGTGAGTCGTATTACATGGTCATAGCTGTTTC
CTGGCAGCTCTGGCCCGTGTCTCAAAATCTCTGATGTTACATTGCACAAGATAAAATAATATCATCATGA
ACAATAAAACTGTCTGCTTACATAAACAGTAATACAAGGGGTGTTATGAGCCATATTCAACGGGAAACGT
CGAGGCCGCGATTAAATTCCAACATGGATGCTGATTTATATGGGTATAAATGGGCTCGCGATAATGTCGG
GCAATCAGGTGCGACAATCTATCGCTTGTATGGGAAGCCCGATGCGCCAGAGTTGTTTCTGAAACATGGC
AAAGGTAGCGTTGCCAATGATGTTACAGATGAGATGGTCAGACTAAACTGGCTGACGGAATTTATGCCTC
TTCCGACCATCAAGCATTTTATCCGTACTCCTGATGATGCATGGTTACTCACCACTGCGATCCCCGGAAA
AACAGCATTCCAGGTATTAGAAGAATATCCTGATTCAGGTGAAAATATTGTTGATGCGCTGGCAGTGTTC
CTGCGCCGGTTGCATTCGATTCCTGTTTGTAATTGTCCTTTTAACAGCGATCGCGTATTTCGTCTCGCTC
AGGCGCAATCACGAATGAATAACGGTTTGGTTGATGCGAGTGATTTTGATGACGAGCGTAATGGCTGGCC
TGTTGAACAAGTCTGGAAAGAAATGCATAAACTTTTGCCATTCTCACCGGATTCAGTCGTCACTCATGGT
GATTTCTCACTTGATAACCTTATTTTTGACGAGGGGAAATTAATAGGTTGTATTGATGTTGGACGAGTCG
GAATCGCAGACCGATACCAGGATCTTGCCATCCTATGGAACTGCCTCGGTGAGTTTTCTCCTTCATTACA
GAAACGGCTTTTTCAAAAATATGGTATTGATAATCCTGATATGAATAAATTGCAGTTTCATTTGATGCTC
GATGAGTTTTTCTAATCAGAATTGGTTAATTGGTTGTAACACTGGCAGAGCATTACGCTGACTTGACGGG
ACGGCGCAAGCTCATGACCAAAATCCCTTAACGTGAGTTACGCGTCGTTCCACTGAGCGTCAGACCCCGT
AGAAAAGATCAAAGGATCTTCTTGAGATCCTTTTTTTCTGCGCGTAATCTGCTGCTTGCAAACAAAAAAA
CCACCGCTACCAGCGGTGGTTTGTTTGCCGGATCAAGAGCTACCAACTCTTTTTCCGAAGGTAACTGGCT
TCAGCAGAGCGCAGATACCAAATACTGTTCTTCTAGTGTAGCCGTAGTTAGGCCACCACTTCAAGAACTC
TGTAGCACCGCCTACATACCTCGCTCTGCTAATCCTGTTACCAGTGGCTGCTGCCAGTGGCGATAAGTCG
TGTCTTACCGGGTTGGACTCAAGACGATAGTTACCGGATAAGGCGCAGCGGTCGGGCTGAACGGGGGGTT
CGTGCACACAGCCCAGCTTGGAGCGAACGACCTACACCGAACTGAGATACCTACAGCGTGAGCTATGAGA
AAGCGCCACGCTTCCCGAAGGGAGAAAGGCGGACAGGTATCCGGTAAGCGGCAGGGTCGGAACAGGAGAG
CGCACGAGGGAGCTTCCAGGGGGAAACGCCTGGTATCTTTATAGTCCTGTCGGGTTTCGCCACCTCTGAC
TTGAGCGTCGATTTTTGTGATGCTCGTCAGGGGGGCGGAGCCTATGGAAAAACGCCAGCAACGCGGCCTT
TTTACGGTTCCTGGCCTTTTGCTGGCCTTTTGCTCACATGTT
