>Addgene plasmid #161382 | pDONR221-SLC4A9_STOP | depositor partial sequence | sequence record 312699 | Codon-optimized ORF of SLC4A9
ATGGAGATGAAGCTGCCAGGACAGGAGGGATTCGAGGCAAGCTCCGCCCCAAGGAACATCCCAAGCGGAG
AGCTGGACTCCAATCCTGATCCAGGAACCGGACCATCCCCTGACGGACCTTCTGATACAGAGAGCAAGGA
GCTGGGCGTGCCCAAGGACCCTCTGCTGTTTATCCAGCTGAACGAGCTGCTGGGATGGCCACAGGCCCTG
GAGTGGAGAGAGACCGGATCTAGCTCCGCCAGCCTGCTGCTGGATATGGGCGAGATGCCCTCCATCACCC
TGTCTACACACCTGCATCACCGGTGGGTGCTGTTCGAGGAGAAGCTGGAGGTGGCAGCAGGCAGATGGTC
TGCCCCACACGTGCCCACCCTGGCCCTGCCATCCCTGCAGAAGCTGAGGTCTCTGCTGGCAGAGGGACTG
GTGCTGCTGGACTGCCCTGCACAGAGCCTGCTGGAGCTGGTGGAGCAGGTGACAAGGGTGGAGTCCCTGT
CTCCTGAGCTGAGGGGACAGCTGCAGGCCCTGCTGCTGCAGCGCCCACAGCACTACAATCAGACCACAGG
AACCAGGCCATGCTGGGGAAGCACACACCCCAGAAAGGCATCCGATAACGAGGAGGCACCACTGAGGGAG
CAGTGTCAGAATCCTCTGAGACAGAAGCTGCCCCCTGGAGCAGAGGCAGGAACCGTGCTGGCAGGAGAGC
TGGGCTTTCTGGCACAGCCTCTGGGAGCCTTCGTGAGGCTGAGGAACCCAGTGGTGCTGGGATCCCTGAC
AGAGGTGAGCCTGCCCTCCCGGTTCTTTTGCCTGCTGCTGGGCCCTTGTATGCTGGGCAAGGGCTATCAC
GAGATGGGAAGAGCAGCAGCCGTGCTGCTGTCTGACCCACAGTTCCAGTGGTCTGTGCGGAGAGCCAGCA
ATCTGCACGACCTGCTGGCCGCCCTGGATGCCTTTCTGGAGGAGGTGACCGTGCTGCCACCAGGCCGGTG
GGATCCCACAGCCAGAATCCCTCCACCCAAGTGTCTGCCTTCTCAGCACAAGAGGCTGCCAAGCCAGCAG
AGGGAGATCAGAGGACCTGCAGTGCCAAGGCTGACCAGCGCCGAGGACAGGCACAGACACGGACCACACG
CACACTCCCCAGAGCTGCAGAGGACAGGCCGCCTGTTCGGAGGACTGATCCAGGATGTGAGGCGCAAGGT
GCCCTGGTACCCTTCCGACTTTCTGGATGCCCTGCACCTGCAGTGCTTCTCTGCCGTGCTGTACATCTAT
CTGGCCACCGTGACAAACGCCATCACCTTTGGCGGACTGCTGGGCGACGCAACAGATGGAGCCCAGGGCG
TGCTGGAGTCCTTTCTGGGAACCGCAGTGGCAGGAGCAGCATTCTGTCTGATGGCCGGCCAGCCACTGAC
CATCCTGTCTAGCACAGGCCCCGTGCTGGTGTTCGAGAGGCTGCTGTTTAGCTTCTCCCGCGACTACAGC
CTGGATTATCTGCCCTTTAGGCTGTGGGTGGGCATCTGGGTGGCCACCTTCTGCCTGGTGCTGGTGGCAA
CAGAGGCAAGCGTGCTGGTGAGGTACTTCACCCGCTTCACAGAGGAGGGCTTTTGTGCCCTGATCTCCCT
GATCTTCATCTACGACGCCGTGGGCAAGATGCTGAATCTGACCCACACATATCCTATCCAGAAGCCAGGC
TCCTCTGCCTACGGATGCCTGTGCCAGTATCCAGGACCAGGAGGAAACGAGAGCCAGTGGATCAGGACCC
GCCCCAAGGACAGAGACGATATCGTGAGCATGGATCTGGGCCTGATCAATGCATCCCTGCTGCCTCCACC
AGAGTGCACCAGGCAGGGAGGACACCCAAGGGGACCAGGCTGTCACACAGTGCCTGATATCGCCTTCTTT
TCCCTGCTGCTGTTCCTGACCTCTTTCTTTTTCGCCATGGCCCTGAAGTGCGTGAAGACATCCCGGTTTT
TCCCATCTGTGGTGAGAAAGGGCCTGAGCGACTTTAGCTCCGTGCTGGCAATCCTGCTGGGATGTGGACT
GGATGCCTTTCTGGGCCTGGCCACCCCTAAGCTGATGGTGCCAAGGGAGTTCAAGCCTACACTGCCAGGA
AGGGGATGGCTGGTGTCTCCCTTTGGCGCCAACCCTTGGTGGTGGAGCGTGGCAGCCGCCCTGCCCGCCC
TGCTGCTGTCCATCCTGATCTTCATGGACCAGCAGATCACCGCCGTGATCCTGAATCGGATGGAGTACAG
ACTGCAGAAGGGCGCCGGCTTTCACCTGGATCTGTTCTGCGTGGCCGTGCTGATGCTGCTGACCAGCGCC
CTGGGACTGCCTTGGTATGTGAGCGCCACAGTGATCTCCCTGGCCCACATGGACTCTCTGCGGAGAGAGA
GCAGGGCATGTGCACCAGGAGAGAGGCCTAACTTCCTGGGAATCCGGGAGCAGAGACTGACCGGCCTGGT
GGTGTTTATCCTGACAGGCGCCTCCATCTTTCTGGCCCCTGTGCTGAAGTTCATCCCTATGCCAGTGCTG
TACGGCATCTTTCTGTATATGGGCGTGGCCGCCCTGTCTAGCATCCAGTTCACCAATAGGGTGAAGCTGC
TGCTGATGCCAGCCAAGCACCAGCCAGACCTGCTGCTGCTGAGGCACGTGCCACTGACCAGAGTGCACCT
GTTCACAGCAATCCAGCTGGCATGCCTGGGACTGCTGTGGATCATCAAGAGCACACCTGCCGCCATCATC
TTCCCACTGATGCTGCTGGGACTGGTGGGCGTGAGGAAGGCCCTGGAGCGCGTGTTTTCCCCACAGGAGC
TGCTGTGGCTGGATGAGCTGATGCCCGAGGAGGAGCGGAGCATCCCAGAGAAGGGACTGGAGCCTGAGCA
CTCTTTTAGCGGCTCCGACTCTGAGGATTCTGAGCTGATGTACCAGCCCAAGGCCCCTGAGATCAACATC
AGCGTGAATTAA
